>Addgene plasmid #250883 | pK1_PLux_R1_CI* | addgene full sequence | sequence record 500511 | Addgene NGS Result
CTCGAGACCTGTAGGATCGTACAGGTTTACGCAAGAAAATGGTTTGTTATAGTCGAATAAAGAATTCATT
AAAGAGGAGAAAGGTACCATGGCACAAAAAAGAAA
[261 nt withheld, positions 106-366]
ATGCAGCCGTCACTTAGAAGTGAGTATGAGTACCCTGTTTTTTCTCATGTTCAGGCAGGGATGTTCTCAC
CTGAGCTTAGAACCTTTACCAAAGGTGATGCGGAGAGATGGGTAAGCACAACCAAAAAAGCCAGTGATTC
TGCATTCTGGCTTGAGGTTGAAGGTAATTCCATGACCGCACCAACAGGCTCCAAGCCAAGCTTTCCTGAC
GGAATGTTAATTCTCGTTGACCCTGAGCAGGCTGTTGAGCCAGGTGATTTCTGCATAGCCAGACTTGGGG
GTGATGAGTTTACCTTCAAGAAACTGATCAGGGATAGCGGTCAGGTGTTTTTACAACCACTAAACCCACA
GTACCCAATGATCCCATGCAATGAGAGTTGTTCCGTTGTGGGGAAAGTTATCGCTAGTCAGTGGCCTGAA
GAGACGTTTGGCTGATCTAGAGGCATCAAATAAAACGAAAGGCTCAGTCGAAAGACTGGGCCTTTCGTTT
TATCTGTTGTTTGTCGGTGAACGCTCTCCTGAGTAGGACAAATCCGCCGCCCTAGACCTAGGAACAAATG
CGAGATCTTGATGTTGGCGTCTTCGTTGTCGACTGTTCGTCTTCGTCCCAGTAGACGTCGATATCTGGCG
AAAATGAGACGTTGATCGGCACGTAAGAGGTTCCAACTTTCACCATAATGAAATAAGATCACTACCGGGC
GTATTTTTTGAGTTATCGAGATTTTCAGGAGCTAAGGAAGCTAAAATGGAGAAAAAAATCACTGGATATA
CCACCGTTGATATATCCCAATGGCATCGTAAAGAACATTTTGAGGCATTTCAGTCAGTTGCTCAATGTAC
CTATAACCAGACCGTTCAGCTGGATATTACGGCCTTTTTAAAGACCGTAAAGAAAAATAAGCACAAGTTT
TATCCGGCCTTTATTCACATTCTTGCCCGCCTGATGAATGCTCATCCGGAATTCCGTATGGCAATGAAAG
ACGGTGAGCTGGTGATATGGGATAGTGTTCACCCTTGTTACACCGTTTTCCATGAGCAAACTGAAACGTT
TTCATCGCTCTGGAGTGAATACCACGACGATTTCCGGCAGTTTCTACACATATATTCGCAAGATGTGGCG
TGTTACGGTGAAAACCTGGCCTATTTCCCTAAAGGGTTTATTGAGAATATGTTTTTCGTCTCAGCCAATC
CCTGGGTGAGTTTCACCAGTTTTGATTTAAACGTGGCCAATATGGACAACTTCTTCGCCCCCGTTTTCAC
CATGGGCAAATATTATACGCAAGGCGACAAGGTGCTGATGCCGCTGGCGATTCAGGTTCATCATGCCGTT
TGTGATGGCTTCCATGTCGGCAGAATGCTTAATGAATTACAACAGTACTGCGATGAGTGGCAGGGCGGGG
CGTAATTTGATATCGAGCTCGCTTGGACTCCTGTTGATAGATCCAGTAATGACCTCAGAACTCCATCTGG
ATTTGTTCAGAACGCTCGGTTGCCGCCGGGCGTTTTTTATTGGTGAGAATCCAAGCACTAGTAACAACTT
ATATCGTATGGGGCTGACTTCAGGTGCTACATTTGAAGAGATAAATTGCACTGAAATCTAGAAATATTTT
ATCTGATTAATAAGATGATCTTCTTGAGATCGTTTTGGTCTGCGCGTAATCTCTTGCTCTGAAAACGAAA
AAACCGCCTTGCAGGGCGGTTTTTCGAAGGTTCTCTGAGCTACCAACTCTTTGAACCGAGGTAACTGGCT
TGGAGGAGCGCAGTCACCAAAACTTGTCCTTTCAGTTTAGCCTTAACCGGCGCATGACTTCAAGACTAAC
TCCTCTAAATCAATTACCAGTGGCTGCTGCCAGTGGTGCTTTTGCATGTCTTTCCGGGTTGGACTCAAGA
CGATAGTTACCGGATAAGGCGCAGCGGTCGGACTGAACGGGGGGTTCGTGCATACAGTCCAGCTTGGAGC
GAACTGCCTACCCGGAACTGAGTGTCAGGCGTGGAATGAGACAAACGCGGCCATAACAGCGGAATGACAC
CGGTAAACCGAAAGGCAGGAACAGGAGAGCGCACGAGGGAGCCGCCAGGGGGAAACGCCTGGTATCTTTA
TAGTCCTGTCGGGTTTCGCCACCACTGATTTGAGCGTCAGATTTCGTGATGCTTGTCAGGGGGGCGGAGC
CTATGGAAAAACGGCTTTGCCGCGGCCCTCTCACTTCCCTGTTAAGTATCTTCCTGGCATCTTCCAGACA
TGTTCTTTCCTGCGTTATCCCCTGATTCTGTGGATAACCGTATTACCGCCTTTGAGTGAGCTGATACCGC
TCGCCGCAGCCGAACGGTTGTTTTGGAGCACGGAACTGCAGAATGAATAGCTTCTGCCAGGATCCTGGTA
A
Features (pLannotate 1.2.2; 6 found; start..end, strand, type, name):
     92..801     +  CDS            λ repressor (fragment) (sequence partly withheld): phage λ repressor; cI
    813..899     +  terminator     rrnB T1 terminator: Escherichia coli rrnB; transcription terminator T1 from the E. coli rrnB gene
   1009..1111    +  promoter       cat promoter: promoter of the E. coli cat gene encoding chloramphenicol acetyltransferase
   1112..1771    +  CDS            CmR: chloramphenicol acetyltransferase; cat; confers resistance to chloramphenicol
   1792..1886    +  terminator     lambda t0 terminator: transcription terminator from phage lambda
   2000..2545    +  rep_origin     p15A ori: Plasmids containing the medium-copy-number p15A origin of replication can be propagated in E. coli cells that contain a second plasmid with the ColE1 origin.
