[The description below was written by a language model from this plasmid's Addgene catalogue record and pLannotate feature annotations shown in this document.]
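Description:
pK1_PLux_R1_CI* is a small (about 2.7 kb) bacterial synthetic-biology plasmid built on a pZ-type modular backbone for use in Escherichia coli. It replicates from the p15A origin, which the record lists as low copy. This origin is compatible with ColE1-type plasmids, so the construct can be maintained alongside other circuit plasmids in the same cell. Selection is by chloramphenicol, through a chloramphenicol acetyltransferase gene driven by its native cat promoter and followed by the phage lambda t0 terminator.

The payload is a mutated version of the bacteriophage lambda cI repressor gene, designated cI*, which the record describes as a frame-shifted cI protein with an insert of about 725 bp. The feature annotation detects it as a fragment of the lambda repressor coding sequence, terminated downstream by the E. coli rrnB T1 terminator. According to the catalogue entry, expression is controlled by the PLux promoter, the quorum-sensing promoter normally activated by LuxR bound to an acyl-homoserine lactone. The automated feature table does not annotate this promoter, which presumably lies in the short unannotated region upstream of the coding sequence. No luxR gene is annotated on the plasmid, so any regulator would have to come from elsewhere. The "R1" in the name is not explained in the record, nor are the functional consequences of the frame shift.

The plasmid is listed as a component of the engineered cells BNeuAS2 and BNeuAS3, bacterial "neuron" units from work on multicellular artificial neural network-type architectures that perform computational problem solving. There, inducible repressor modules of this kind help to shape the input–output behaviour of individual cell types.
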