Addgene plasmid #250883: pK1_PLux_R1_CI*
Purpose: Expresses frame-shifted cI under the control of PLux promoter; part of BNeuAS2 and BNeuAS3; p15A origin of replication
Depositing lab: Sangram Bagh. Depositing organization: Saha Institute of Nuclear Physics. Publication: Multicellular artificial neural network-type architectures demonstrate computational problem solving. Bonnerjee D, Chakraborty S, Mukherjee B, Basu R, Paul A, Bagh S. Nat Chem Biol. 2024 Nov;20(11):1524-1534. doi: 10.1038/s41589-024-01711-4. Epub 2024 Sep 16. PubMed 39285005.
Backbone
  Vector backbone: pZ
  Vector type: Synthetic Biology
Growth in bacteria
  Bacterial resistance: Chloramphenicol, 25 μg/mL
  Growth temperature: 37°C
  Growth strain: DH5alpha
  Copy number: Low Copy
Gene/Insert
  Gene/Insert name: Mutated cI
  Species: Bacteriophage Lambda
  Insert size (bp): 725
  Mutation: cI* = Frame-shifted cI protein
  Promoter: Plux
  Cloning method: Restriction Enzyme; 5′ cloning site Unspecified (unknown if destroyed)
Terms and licenses: Academic/Nonprofit Terms; Industry Terms: Not Available to Industry
How to cite: pK1_PLux_R1_CI* was a gift from Sangram Bagh (Addgene plasmid # 250883 ; http://n2t.net/addgene:250883 ; RRID:Addgene_250883)
