>Addgene plasmid #250883 | pK1_PLux_R1_CI* | depositor partial sequence | sequence record 495047 | Frame-shifted cI
GGTACCATGGCACAAAAAAGAAA
[261 nt withheld, positions 24-284]
ATGCAGCCGTCACTTAGAAGTGAGTATGAGTACCCTGTTTTTTCTCATGTTCAGGCAGGGATGTTCTCAC
CTGAGCTTAGAACCTTTACCAAAGGTGATGCGGAGAGATGGGTAAGCACAACCAAAAAAGCCAGTGATTC
TGCATTCTGGCTTGAGGTTGAAGGTAATTCCATGACCGCACCAACAGGCTCCAAGCCAAGCTTTCCTGAC
GGAATGTTAATTCTCGTTGACCCTGAGCAGGCTGTTGAGCCAGGTGATTTCTGCATAGCCAGACTTGGGG
GTGATGAGTTTACCTTCAAGAAACTGATCAGGGATAGCGGTCAGGTGTTTTTACAACCACTAAACCCACA
GTACCCAATGATCCCATGCAATGAGAGTTGTTCCGTTGTGGGGAAAGTTATCGCTAGTCAGTGGCCTGAA
GAGACGTTTGGCTGATCTAGA
