>Addgene plasmid #250883 | pK1_PLux_R1_CI* | depositor partial sequence | sequence record 495048 | PLux promoter
CTCGAGACCTGTAGGATCGTACAGGTTTACGCAAGAAAATGGTTTGTTATAGTCGAATAAAGAATTC
